Addgene plasmid #56293: sfGFP-CytERM-N-17
Purpose: Localization: Endoplasmic Reticulum, Excitation: 485, Emission: 507
Depositing lab: Michael Davidson. Depositing organization: Florida State University, Tallahassee.
Backbone
  Vector backbone: sfGFP-N1
  Backbone size w/o insert (bp): 4750
  Vector type: Mammalian Expression
  Selectable markers: Neomycin (select with G418)
Growth in bacteria
  Bacterial resistance: Kanamycin, 50 μg/mL
  Growth temperature: 37°C
  Growth strain: DH5alpha
  Copy number: High Copy
Gene/Insert
  Gene/Insert name: CytERM (alt names: Cytochrome p450; NM_001171120.1)
  Promoter: CMV
  Tag / fusion protein: sfGFP (C terminal on backbone)
  Cloning method: Unknown
  Sequencing primers: 5′ CMV-F; 3′ SV40pA-R
Terms and licenses: Academic/Nonprofit Terms; Industry Terms
Depositor comments: Cytochrome p450 . Excitation = 485; Emission = 507
How to cite: sfGFP-CytERM-N-17 was a gift from Michael Davidson (Addgene plasmid # 56293 ; http://n2t.net/addgene:56293 ; RRID:Addgene_56293)
