[The description below was written by a language model from this plasmid's Addgene catalogue record.]
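Description:
sfGFP-CytERM-N-17 is a mammalian expression plasmid built on the sfGFP-N1 backbone (about 4.75 kb without the insert), designed to label the endoplasmic reticulum with a green fluorescent marker. It is maintained in E. coli as a high-copy plasmid under kanamycin selection, and it carries a neomycin resistance marker so that transfected mammalian cells can be selected with G418. No feature table accompanies the record, so the origin of replication and the exact polyadenylation elements are not explicitly listed, although the use of an SV40 polyA reverse sequencing primer implies an SV40 polyadenylation signal downstream of the coding region.

The payload is CytERM, a sequence derived from cytochrome P450, placed under the CMV promoter, a strong constitutive promoter in most mammalian cell types. The insert sits upstream of superfolder GFP supplied by the backbone, so sfGFP is fused to the C terminus of the CytERM sequence. The cytochrome P450 portion directs the fusion to the endoplasmic reticulum, which is the localization the record gives. The record does not state the source species, the length of the insert, or which part of cytochrome P450 is included. The "N-17" in the name probably reflects the N1-type orientation and a linker length, but the record does not confirm this. The cloning method is listed as unknown.

The fusion has an excitation peak of 485 nm and an emission peak of 507 nm, compatible with standard GFP filter sets. The construct is typically used as an ER localization marker in fluorescence microscopy of transiently or stably transfected mammalian cells.
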