>Addgene plasmid #56293 | sfGFP-CytERM-N-17 | depositor partial sequence | sequence record 87199 | insert sequence
CCAAATGGGCGGTAGGCGTGTACGGTGGGAGGTCTATATAAGCAGAGCTGGTTTAGTGACCGTCAGATCC
GCTAGCGCTACCGGACTCAGATCTGGTACCCTTGCAGCTTCCAGTGTCAGGAAGAGAAGGCTCCCATGGA
TCCTGTGGTGGTGCTGGGGCTCTGTCTCTCCTGTTTGCTTCTCCTTTCACTCTGGAAACAGAGCTATGGG
GGAGGGAAGCTTCGAATTCTGCAGTCGACGGTACCGCGGGCCCGGGATCCACCGGTCGCCACCATGGTGA
GCAAGGGCGAGGAGCTGTTCACCGGGGTGGTGCCCATCCTGGTCGAGCTGGACGGCGACGTAAACGGCCA
CAAGTTCAGCGTGCGCGGCGAGGGCGAGGGCGATGCCACCAACGGCAAGCTGACCCTGAAGTTCATCTGC
ACCACCGGCAAGCTGCCCGTGCCCTGGCCCACCCTCGTGACCACCCTGACCTACGGCGTGCAGTGCTTCA
GCCGCTACCCCGACCACATGAAGCGCCACGACTTCTTCAAGTCCGCCATGCCCGAAGGCTACGTCCAGGA
GCGCACCATCAGCTTCAAGGACGACGGCACCTACAAGACCCGCGCCGAGGTGAAGTTCGAGGGCGACACC
CTGGTGAACCGCATCGAGCTGAAGGGCATCGACTTCAAGGAGGACGGCAACATCCTGGGGCACAAGCTGG
AGTACAACTTCAACAGCCACAACGTCTATATCACCGCCGACAAGCAGAAGAACGGCATCAAGGCCAACTT
CAAGATCCGCCACAACGTGGAGGACGGCAGCGTGCAGCTCGCCGACCACTACCAGCAGAACACCCCCATC
GGCGACGGCCCCGTGCTGCTGCCCGACAACCACTACCTGAGCACCCAGTCCGTGCTGAGCAAAGACCCCA
ACGAGAAGCGCGATCACATGGTCCTGCTGGAGTTCGTGACCGCCGCCGGGATCACTCACGGCATGGACGA
GCTGTACAAGTAAGCGGCCGCGACTCTAGATCATAATCAGCCATACCACATTTGTAGAGGTTTTACTTGC
TTTAAAAACCTCCCA
