>Addgene plasmid #56293 | sfGFP-CytERM-N-17 | addgene partial sequence | sequence record 155704 | CMV-F 5'-CGCAAATGGGCGGTAGGCGTG-3'
AGAGCTGGTTTAGTGAACCGTCAGATCCGCTAGCGCTACCGGACTCAGATCTGGTACCCCTTGCAGCTTC
CAGTTGTCAGGAAGAGAAGGCTCCCATGGATCCTGTGGTGGTGCTGGGGCTCTGTCTCTCCTGTTTGCTT
CTCCTTTCACTCTGGAAACAGAGCTATGGGGGAGGGAAGCTTCGAATTCTGCAGTCGACGGTACCGCGGG
CCCGGGATCCACCGGTCGCCACCATGGTGAGCAAGGGCGAGGAGCTGTTCACCGGGGTGGTGCCCATCCT
GGTCGAGCTGGACGGCGACGTAAACGGCCACAAGTTCAGCGTGCGCGGCGAGGGCGAGGGCGATGCCACC
AACGGCAAGCTGACCCTGAAGTTCATCTGCACCACCGGCAAGCTGCCCGTGCCCTGGCCCACCCTCGTGA
CCACCCTGACCTACGGCGTGCAGTGCTTCAGCCGCTACCCCGACCACATGAAGCGCCACGACTTCTTCAA
GTCCGCCATGCCCGAAGGCTACGTCCAGGAGCGCACCATCAGCTTCAAGGACGACGGCACCTACAAGACC
CGCGCCGAGGTGAAGTTCGAGGGCGACACCCTGGTGAACCGCATCGAGCTGAAGGGCATCGACTTCAAGG
AGGACGGCAACATCCTGGGGCACAAGCTGGAGTACAACTTCAACAGCCACAACGTCTATATCACCGCCGA
CAAGCAGAAGAACGGCATCAAGGCCAACTTCAAGATCCGCCACAACGTGGAGGACGGCAGCGTGCAGCTC
GCCGACCACTACCAGCAGAACACCCCCATCGGCGACGGCCCCGTGCTGCTGCCCGACAACCACTACCTGA
GCACCCAGTCCGTGCTGAG
